>Addgene plasmid #80240 | non-targeting control gRNA (BRDN0001146709) | depositor full sequence | sequence record 150958 | Full Sequence
CCCGGGTGCAAAGATGGATAAAGTTTTAAACAGAGAGGAATCTTTGCAGCTAATGGACCTTCTAGGTCTT
GAAAGGAGTGGGAATTGGCTCCGGTGCCCGTCAGTGGGCAGAGCGCACATCGCCCACAGTCCCCGAGAAG
TTGGGGGGAGGGGTCGGCAATTGATCCGGTGCCTAGAGAAGGTGGCGCGGGGTAAACTGGGAAAGTGATG
TCGTGTACTGGCTCCGCCTTTTTCCCGAGGGTGGGGGAGAACCGTATATAAGTGCAGTAGTCGCCGTGAA
CGTTCTTTTTCGCAACGGGTTTGCCGCCAGAACACAGGTAAGTGCCGTGTGTGGTTCCCGCGGGCCTGGC
CTCTTTACGGGTTATGGCCCTTGCGTGCCTTGAATTACTTCCACCTGGCTGCAGTACGTGATTCTTGATC
CCGAGCTTCGGGTTGGAAGTGGGTGGGAGAGTTCGAGGCCTTGCGCTTAAGGAGCCCCTTCGCCTCGTGC
TTGAGTTGAGGCCTGGCCTGGGCGCTGGGGCCGCCGCGTGCGAATCTGGTGGCACCTTCGCGCCTGTCTC
GCTGCTTTCGATAAGTCTCTAGCCATTTAAAATTTTTGATGACCTGCTGCGACGCTTTTTTTCTGGCAAG
ATAGTCTTGTAAATGCGGGCCAAGATCTGCACACTGGTATTTCGGTTTTTGGGGCCGCGGGCGGCGACGG
GGCCCGTGCGTCCCAGCGCACATGTTCGGCGAGGCGGGGCCTGCGAGCGCGGCCACCGAGAATCGGACGG
GGGTAGTCTCAAGCTGGCCGGCCTGCTCTGGTGCCTGGCCTCGCGCCGCCGTGTATCGCCCCGCCCTGGG
CGGCAAGGCTGGCCCGGTCGGCACCAGTTGCGTGAGCGGAAAGATGGCCGCTTCCCGGCCCTGCTGCAGG
GAGCTCAAAATGGAGGACGCGGCGCTCGGGAGAGCGGGCGGGTGAGTCACCCACACAAAGGAAAAGGGCC
TTTCCGTCCTCAGCCGTCGCTTCATGTGACTCCACGGAGTACCGGGCGCCGTCCAGGCACCTCGATTAGT
TCTCGAGCTTTTGGAGTACGTCGTCTTTAGGTTGGGGGGAGGGGTTTTATGCGATGGAGTTTCCCCACAC
TGAGTGGGTGGAGACTGAAGTTAGGCCAGCTTGGCACTTGATGTAATTCTCCTTGGAATTTGCCCTTTTT
GAGTTTGGATCTTGGTTCATTCTCAAGCCTCAGACAGTGGTTCAAAGTTTTTTTCTTCCATTTCAGGTGT
CGTGACGTACGGCCACCATGACCGAGTACAAGCCCACGGTGCGCCTCGCCACCCGCGACGACGTCCCCAG
GGCCGTACGCACCCTCGCCGCCGCGTTCGCCGACTACCCCGCCACGCGCCACACCGTCGATCCGGACCGC
CACATCGAGCGGGTCACCGAGCTGCAAGAACTCTTCCTCACGCGCGTCGGGCTCGACATCGGCAAGGTGT
GGGTCGCGGACGACGGCGCCGCCGTGGCGGTCTGGACCACGCCGGAGAGCGTCGAAGCGGGGGCGGTGTT
CGCCGAGATCGGCCCGCGCATGGCCGAGTTGAGCGGTTCCCGGCTGGCCGCGCAGCAACAGATGGAAGGC
CTCCTGGCGCCGCACCGGCCCAAGGAGCCCGCGTGGTTCCTGGCCACCGTCGGAGTCTCGCCCGACCACC
AGGGCAAGGGTCTGGGCAGCGCCGTCGTGCTCCCCGGAGTGGAGGCGGCCGAGCGCGCCGGGGTGCCCGC
CTTCCTGGAGACCTCCGCGCCCCGCAACCTCCCCTTCTACGAGCGGCTCGGCTTCACCGTCACCGCCGAC
GTCGAGGTGCCCGAAGGACCGCGCACCTGGTGCATGACCCGCAAGCCCGGTGCCTGAACGCGTTAAGTCG
ACAATCAACCTCTGGATTACAAAATTTGTGAAAGATTGACTGGTATTCTTAACTATGTTGCTCCTTTTAC
GCTATGTGGATACGCTGCTTTAATGCCTTTGTATCATGCTATTGCTTCCCGTATGGCTTTCATTTTCTCC
TCCTTGTATAAATCCTGGTTGCTGTCTCTTTATGAGGAGTTGTGGCCCGTTGTCAGGCAACGTGGCGTGG
TGTGCACTGTGTTTGCTGACGCAACCCCCACTGGTTGGGGCATTGCCACCACCTGTCAGCTCCTTTCCGG
GACTTTCGCTTTCCCCCTCCCTATTGCCACGGCGGAACTCATCGCCGCCTGCCTTGCCCGCTGCTGGACA
GGGGCTCGGCTGTTGGGCACTGACAATTCCGTGGTGTTGTCGGGGAAATCATCGTCCTTTCCTTGGCTGC
TCGCCTGTGTTGCCACCTGGATTCTGCGCGGGACGTCCTTCTGCTACGTCCCTTCGGCCCTCAATCCAGC
GGACCTTCCTTCCCGCGGCCTGCTGCCGGCTCTGCGGCCTCTTCCGCGTCTTCGCCTTCGCCCTCAGACG
AGTCGGATCTCCCTTTGGGCCGCCTCCCCGCGTCGACTTTAAGACCAATGACTTACAAGGCAGCTGTAGA
TCTTAGCCACTTTTTAAAAGAAAAGGGGGGACTGGAAGGGCTAATTCACTCCCAACGAAGACAAGATCTG
CTTTTTGCTTGTACTGGGTCTCTCTGGTTAGACCAGATCTGAGCCTGGGAGCTCTCTGGCTAACTAGGGA
ACCCACTGCTTAAGCCTCAATAAAGCTTGCCTTGAGTGCTTCAAGTAGTGTGTGCCCGTCTGTTGTGTGA
CTCTGGTAACTAGAGATCCCTCAGACCCTTTTAGTCAGTGTGGAAAATCTCTAGCAGTACGTATAGTAGT
TCATGTCATCTTATTATTCAGTATTTATAACTTGCAAAGAAATGAATATCAGAGAGTGAGAGGAACTTGT
TTATTGCAGCTTATAATGGTTACAAATAAAGCAATAGCATCACAAATTTCACAAATAAAGCATTTTTTTC
ACTGCATTCTAGTTGTGGTTTGTCCAAACTCATCAATGTATCTTATCATGTCTGGCTCTAGCTATCCCGC
CCCTAACTCCGCCCATCCCGCCCCTAACTCCGCCCAGTTCCGCCCATTCTCCGCCCCATGGCTGACTAAT
TTTTTTTATTTATGCAGAGGCCGAGGCCGCCTCGGCCTCTGAGCTATTCCAGAAGTAGTGAGGAGGCTTT
TTTGGAGGCCTAGGGACGTACCCAATTCGCCCTATAGTGAGTCGTATTACGCGCGCTCACTGGCCGTCGT
TTTACAACGTCGTGACTGGGAAAACCCTGGCGTTACCCAACTTAATCGCCTTGCAGCACATCCCCCTTTC
GCCAGCTGGCGTAATAGCGAAGAGGCCCGCACCGATCGCCCTTCCCAACAGTTGCGCAGCCTGAATGGCG
AATGGG
[124 nt withheld, positions 3367-3490]
C
[91 nt withheld, positions 3492-3582]
A
[49 nt withheld, positions 3584-3632]
CCTTTGACGTTGGAGTCCACGTTCTTT
[37 nt withheld, positions 3660-3696]
ACCCTATCTCGGTCTATTCTTTTGATTTATAAGGGATTTTGCCGATTTCGGCCTATTGGTTAAAAAATGA
GCTGATTTAACAAAAATTTAACGCGAATTTTAACAAAATATTAACGCTTACAATTTAGGTGGCACTTTTC
GGGGAAATGTGCGCGGAACCCCTATTTGTTTATTTTTCTAAATACATTCAAATATGTATCCGCTCATGAG
ACAATAACCCTGATAAATGCTTCAATAATATTGAAAAAGGAAGAGTATGAGTATTCAACATTTCCGTGTC
GCCCTTATTCCCTTTTTTGCGGCATTTTGCCTTCCTGTTTTTGCTCACCCAGAAACGCTGGTGAAAGTAA
AAGATGCTGAAGATCAGTTGGGTGCACGAGTGGGTTACATCGAACTGGATCTCAACAGCGGTAAGATCCT
TGAGAGTTTTCGCCCCGAAGAACGTTTTCCAATGATGAGCACTTTTAAAGTTCTGCTATGTGGCGCGGTA
TTATCCCGTATTGACGCCGGGCAAGAGCAACTCGGTCGCCGCATACACTATTCTCAGAATGACTTGGTTG
AGTACTCACCAGTCACAGAAAAGCATCTTACGGATGGCATGACAGTAAGAGAATTATGCAGTGCTGCCAT
AACCATGAGTGATAACACTGCGGCCAACTTACTTCTGACAACGATCGGAGGACCGAAGGAGCTAACCGCT
TTTTTGCACAACATGGGGGATCATGTAACTCGCCTTGATCGTTGGGAACCGGAGCTGAATGAAGCCATAC
CAAACGACGAGCGTGACACCACGATGCCTGTAGCAATGGCAACAACGTTGCGCAAACTATTAACTGGCGA
ACTACTTACTCTAGCTTCCCGGCAACAATTAATAGACTGGATGGAGGCGGATAAAGTTGCAGGACCACTT
CTGCGCTCGGCCCTTCCGGCTGGCTGGTTTATTGCTGATAAATCTGGAGCCGGTGAGCGTGGGTCTCGCG
GTATCATTGCAGCACTGGGGCCAGATGGTAAGCCCTCCCGTATCGTAGTTATCTACACGACGGGGAGTCA
GGCAACTATGGATGAACGAAATAGACAGATCGCTGAGATAGGTGCCTCACTGATTAAGCATTGGTAACTG
TCAGACCAAGTTTACTCATATATACTTTAGATTGATTTAAAACTTCATTTTTAATTTAAAAGGATCTAGG
TGAAGATCCTTTTTGATAATCTCATGACCAAAATCCCTTAACGTGAGTTTTCGTTCCACTGAGCGTCAGA
CCCCGTAGAAAAGATCAAAGGATCTTCTTGAGATCCTTTTTTTCTGCGCGTAATCTGCTGCTTGCAAACA
AAAAAACCACCGCTACCAGCGGTGGTTTGTTTGCCGGATCAAGAGCTACCAACTCTTTTTCCGAAGGTAA
CTGGCTTCAGCAGAGCGCAGATACCAAATACTGTTCTTCTAGTGTAGCCGTAGTTAGGCCACCACTTCAA
GAACTCTGTAGCACCGCCTACATACCTCGCTCTGCTAATCCTGTTACCAGTGGCTGCTGCCAGTGGCGAT
AAGTCGTGTCTTACCGGGTTGGACTCAAGACGATAGTTACCGGATAAGGCGCAGCGGTCGGGCTGAACGG
GGGGTTCGTGCACACAGCCCAGCTTGGAGCGAACGACCTACACCGAACTGAGATACCTACAGCGTGAGCT
ATGAGAAAGCGCCACGCTTCCCGAAGGGAGAAAGGCGGACAGGTATCCGGTAAGCGGCAGGGTCGGAACA
GGAGAGCGCACGAGGGAGCTTCCAGGGGGAAACGCCTGGTATCTTTATAGTCCTGTCGGGTTTCGCCACC
TCTGACTTGAGCGTCGATTTTTGTGATGCTCGTCAGGGGGGCGGAGCCTATGGAAAAACGCCAGCAACGC
GGCCTTTTTACGGTTCCTGGCCTTTTGCTGGCCTTTTGCTCACATGTTCTTTCCTGCGTTATCCCCTGAT
TCTGTGGATAACCGTATTACCGCCTTTGAGTGAGCTGATACCGCTCGCCGCAGCCGAACGACCGAGCGCA
GCGAGTCAGTGAGCGAGGAAGCGGAAGAGCGCCCAATACGCAAACCGCCTCTCCCCGCGCGTTGGCCGAT
TCATTAATGCAGCTGGCACGACAGGTTTCCCGACTGGAAAGCGGGCAGTGAGCGCAACGCAATTAATGTG
AGTTAGCTCACTCATTAGGCACCCCAGGCTTTACACTTTATGCTTCCGGCTCGTATGTTGTGTGGAATTG
TGAGCGGATAACAATTTCACACAGGAAACAGCTATGACCATGATTACGCCAAGCGCGCAATTAACCCTCA
CTAAAGGGAACAAAAGCTGGAGCTGCAAGCTTAATGTAGTCTTATGCAATACTCTTGTAGTCTTGCAACA
TGGTAACGATGAGTTAGCAACATGCCTTACAAGGAGAGAAAAAGCACCGTGCATGCCGATTGGTGGAAGT
AAGGTGGTACGATCGTGCCTTATTAGGAAGGCAACAGACGGGTCTGACATGGATTGGACGAACCACTGAA
TTGCCGCATTGCAGAGATATTGTATTTAAGTGCCTAGCTCGATACATAAACGGGTCTCTCTGGTTAGACC
AGATCTGAGCCTGGGAGCTCTCTGGCTAACTAGGGAACCCACTGCTTAAGCCTCAATAAAGCTTGCCTTG
AGTGCTTCAAGTAGTGTGTGCCCGTCTGTTGTGTGACTCTGGTAACTAGAGATCCCTCAGACCCTTTTAG
TCAGTGTGGAAAATCTCTAGCAGTGGCGCCCGAACAGGGACTTGAAAGCGAAAGGGAAACCAGAGGAGCT
CTCTCGACGCAGGACTCGGCTTGCTGAAGCGCGCACGGCAAGAGGCGAGGGGCGGCGACTGGTGAGTACG
CCAAAAATTTTGACTAGCGGAGGCTAGAAGGAGAGAGATGGGTGCGAGAGCGTCAGTATTAAGCGGGGGA
GAATTAGATCGCGATGGGAAAAAATTCGGTTAAGGCCAGGGGGAAAGAAAAAATATAAATTAAAACATAT
AGTATGGGCAAGCAGGGAGCTAGAACGATTCGCAGTTAATCCTGGCCTGTTAGAAACATCAGAAGGCTGT
AGACAAATACTGGGACAGCTACAACCATCCCTTCAGACAGGATCAGAAGAACTTAGATCATTATATAATA
CAGTAGCAACCCTCTATTGTGTGCATCAAAGGATAGAGATAAAAGACACCAAGGAAGCTTTAGACAAGAT
AGAGGAAGAGCAAAACAAAAGTAAGACCACCGCACAGCAAGCGGCCGCTGATCTTCAGACCTGGAGGAGG
AGATATGAGGGACAATTGGAGAAGTGAATTATATAAATATAAAGTAGTAAAAATTGAACCATTAGGAGTA
GCACCCACCAAGGCAAAGAGAAGAGTGGTGCAGAGAGAAAAAAGAGCAGTGGGAATAGGAGCTTTGTTCC
TTGGGTTCTTGGGAGCAGCAGGAAGCACTATGGGCGCAGCGTCAATGACGCTGACGGTACAGGCCAGACA
ATTATTGTCTGGTATAGTGCAGCAGCAGAACAATTTGCTGAGGGCTATTGAGGCGCAACAGCATCTGTTG
CAACTCACAGTCTGGGGCATCAAGCAGCTCCAGGCAAGAATCCTGGCTGTGGAAAGATACCTAAAGGATC
AACAGCTCCTGGGGATTTGGGGTTGCTCTGGAAAACTCATTTGCACCACTGCTGTGCCTTGGAATGCTAG
TTGGAGTAATAAATCTCTGGAACAGATTTGGAATCACACGACCTGGATGGAGTGGGACAGAGAAATTAAC
AATTACACAAGCTTAATACACTCCTTAATTGAAGAATCGCAAAACCAGCAAGAAAAGAATGAACAAGAAT
TATTGGAATTAGATAAATGGGCAAGTTTGTGGAATTGGTTTAACATAACAAATTGGCTGTGGTATATAAA
ATTATTCATAATGATAGTAGGAGGCTTGGTAGGTTTAAGAATAGTTTTTGCTGTACTTTCTATAGTGAAT
AGAGTTAGGCAGGGATATTCACCATTATCGTTTCAGACCCACCTCCCAACCCCGAGGGGACCCAGAGAGG
GCCTATTTCCCATGATTCCTTCATATTTGCATATACGATACAAGGCTGTTAGAGAGATAATTAGAATTAA
TTTGACTGTAAACACAAAGATATTAGTACAAAATACGTGACGTAGAAAGTAATAATTTCTTGGGTAGTTT
GCAGTTTTAAAATTATGTTTTAAAATGGACTATCATATGCTTACCGTAACTTGAAAGTATTTCGATTTCT
TGGCTTTATATATCTTGTGGAAAGGACGAAACACCGAAGTGACGGTGTCATGCGGGGTTTTAGAGCTAGA
AATAGCAAGTTAAAATAAGGCTAGTCCGTTATCAACTTGAAAAAGTGGCACCGAGTCGGTGCTTTTTTAA
GCTTGGCGTAACTAGATCTTGAGACAAATGGCAGTATTCATCCACAATTTTAAAAGAAAAGGGGGGATTG
GGGGGTACAGTGCAGGGGAAAGAATAGTAGACATAATAGCAACAGACATACAAACTAAAGAATTACAAAA
ACAAATTACAAAAATTCAAAATTTTCGGGTTTATTACAGGGACAGCAGAGATCCACTTTGGCGCCGGCTC
GAGGGGG
Features (pLannotate 1.2.2; 29 found; start..end, strand, type, name):
     14..80      +  CDS            small t antigen (fragment): SV40 (simian virus 40) small t antigen
    106..317     +  promoter       EF-1α core promoter: core promoter for human elongation factor EF-1α
    318..1256    +  intron         EF-1α intron A: intron upstream of the start codon of human EF-1α
   1278..1877    +  CDS            PuroR (fragment): puromycin N-acetyltransferase; pac from Streptomyces; confers resistance to puromycin
   1893..2481    +  misc_feature   WPRE: woodchuck hepatitis virus posttranscriptional regulatory element
   2532..2551    +  misc_feature   cPPT/CTS (fragment): central polypurine tract and central termination sequence of HIV-1
   2553..2786    +  LTR            3' LTR (ΔU3): self-inactivating 3' long terminal repeat (LTR) from HIV-1
   2864..2985    +  polyA_signal   SV40 poly(A) signal: SV40 polyadenylation signal
   3025..3160    +  rep_origin     SV40 ori: SV40 origin of replication
   3181..3199    -  promoter       T7 promoter: promoter for bacteriophage T7 RNA polymerase
   3207..3362    +  CDS            lacZα (fragment): LacZα fragment of β-galactosidase; lacZ fragment
   3367..3795    +  rep_origin     f1 ori (sequence partly withheld): f1 bacteriophage origin of replication; arrow indicates direction of (+) strand synthesis
   3848..3952    +  promoter       AmpR promoter: bla
   3953..4813    +  CDS            AmpR: β-lactamase; bla; confers resistance to ampicillin, carbenicillin, and related antibiotics
   4984..5572    +  rep_origin     ori: high-copy-number ColE1/pMB1/pBR322/pUC origin of replication
   5755..5847    +  CDS            lacI (fragment): lac repressor; lacI; The lac repressor binds to the lac operator to inhibit transcription in E. coli. This inhibition can be relieved by adding lactose or isopropyl-β-D-thiogalactopyranoside (IPTG).
   5860..5881    +  protein_bind   CAP binding site: CAP binding activates transcription in the presence of cAMP. E. coli catabolite activator protein
   5896..5926    +  promoter       lac promoter: promoter for the E. coli lac operon
   5934..5950    +  protein_bind   lac operator: The lac repressor binds to the lac operator to inhibit transcription in E. coli. This inhibition can be relieved by adding lactose or isopropyl-β-D-thiogalactopyranoside (IPTG). lac repressor encoded by lacI
   5995..6013    +  promoter       T3 promoter: promoter for bacteriophage T3 RNA polymerase
   6041..6267    +  promoter       RSV promoter: Rous sarcoma virus enhancer/promoter
   6268..6448    +  LTR            5' LTR (truncated): truncated 5' long terminal repeat (LTR) from HIV-1
   6495..6620    +  misc_feature   HIV-1 Ψ: packaging signal of human immunodeficiency virus type 1
   6604..6967    +  CDS            HIV-1 gag (fragment): gag protein from human immunodeficiency virus 1; gag
   7113..7346    +  misc_feature   RRE: The Rev response element (RRE) of HIV-1 allows for Rev-dependent mRNA export from the nucleus to the cytoplasm.
   7723..7749    +  CDS            Rev (fragment): human immunodeficiency virus 1 (HIV-1) Rev protein; rev; enhances nuclear export of unspliced and incompletely spliced viral mRNAs
   7753..7993    +  promoter       U6 promoter: RNA polymerase III promoter for human U6 snRNA
   8023..8098    +  misc_RNA       gRNA scaffold: guide RNA scaffold for the Streptococcus pyogenes CRISPR/Cas9 system
   8154..8271    +  misc_feature   cPPT/CTS: central polypurine tract and central termination sequence of HIV-1
