[The description below was written by a language model from this plasmid's Addgene catalogue record and pLannotate feature annotations shown in this document.]
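Description:
The non-targeting control gRNA plasmid (BRDN0001146709) is a third-generation lentiviral CRISPR guide vector built on the lentiGuide-Puro backbone. It is about 8.3 kb and is maintained in E. coli through a high-copy ColE1/pUC-type origin with ampicillin selection (AmpR). An f1 origin, an SV40 origin and remnants of a lac/T7/T3 cloning region are also annotated in the bacterial backbone. The viral portion has the standard Tat-independent, self-inactivating layout. An RSV promoter is fused to a truncated HIV-1 5' LTR to drive genomic RNA production in packaging cells. This is followed by the Ψ packaging signal with a partial gag sequence, the Rev response element for Rev-dependent nuclear export, and a cPPT/CTS. The unit ends with a ΔU3 3' LTR, which disables LTR promoter activity after integration, followed by an SV40 polyadenylation signal.

Two expression units sit between the LTRs. A human U6 RNA polymerase III promoter transcribes a 20-nt spacer joined to the Streptococcus pyogenes Cas9 guide RNA scaffold. According to the record, this spacer is a non-targeting control for use in human cells. Downstream, the EF-1α core promoter with its intron A drives the puromycin N-acetyltransferase gene, allowing puromycin selection of transduced mammalian cells, and a WPRE enhances transcript expression. No Cas9 coding sequence is annotated, so the nuclease must be supplied separately, for example from a Cas9-expressing cell line. The construct serves as a negative control alongside gene-targeting guides in Cas9 knockout experiments, and it was deposited in connection with work on optimising sgRNA design for activity and specificity.
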