Addgene plasmid #80240: non-targeting control gRNA (BRDN0001146709)
Purpose: 3rd generation lentiviral gRNA plasmid, non-targeting control gRNA
Depositing lab: John Doench & David Root. Depositing organization: Broad Institute. Publication: Optimized sgRNA design to maximize activity and minimize off-target effects of CRISPR-Cas9. Doench JG, Fusi N, Sullender M, Hegde M, Vaimberg EW, Donovan KF, Smith I, Tothova Z, Wilen C, Orchard R, Virgin HW, Listgarten J, Root DE. Nat Biotechnol. 2016 Jan 18. doi: 10.1038/nbt.3437. PubMed 26780180.
Backbone
  Vector backbone: lentiGuide-Puro
  Backbone manufacturer: Zhang Lab (Addgene plasmid # 52963)
  Vector type: Mammalian Expression, Lentiviral, CRISPR
  Selectable markers: Puromycin
Growth in bacteria
  Bacterial resistance: Ampicillin, 100 μg/mL
  Growth temperature: 37°C
  Growth strain: DH5alpha
  Copy number: High Copy
Gene/Insert
  Gene/Insert name: Non-targeting control gRNA
  gRNA/shRNA sequence: AAGTGACGGTGTCATGCGGG
  Species: H. sapiens (human)
  Promoter: hU6
  Cloning method: Unknown
  Sequencing primers: 5′ U6-F; 3′ pS2-R
Terms and licenses: Academic/Nonprofit Terms; Industry Terms: Not Available to Industry
How to cite: non-targeting control gRNA (BRDN0001146709) was a gift from John Doench & David Root (Addgene plasmid # 80240 ; http://n2t.net/addgene:80240 ; RRID:Addgene_80240)
