>Addgene plasmid #80240 | non-targeting control gRNA (BRDN0001146709) | depositor partial sequence | sequence record 150959 | Target Sequence
AAGTGACGGTGTCATGCGGG
