>Addgene plasmid #80240 | non-targeting control gRNA (BRDN0001146709) | addgene partial sequence | sequence record 189144 | hU6-F
TAGAAAGTAATAATTTCTTGGGTAGTTTGCAGTTTTAAAATTATGTTTTAAAATGGACTATCATATGCTT
ACCGTAACTTGAAAGTATTTCGATTTCTTGGCTTTATATATCTTGTGGAAAGGACGAAACACCGAAGTGA
CGGTGTCATGCGGGGTTTTAGAGCTAGAAATAGCAAGTTAAAATAAGGCTAGTCCGTTATCAACTTGAAA
AAGTGGCACCGAGTCGGTGCTTTTTTAAGCTTGGCGTAACTAGATCTTGAGACAAATGGCAGTATTCATC
CACAATTTTAAAAGAAAAGGGGGGATTGGGGGGTACAGTGCAGGGGAAAGAATAGTAGACATAATAGCAA
CAGACATACAAACTAAAGAATTACAAAAACAAATTACAAAAATTCAAAATTTTCGGGTTTATTACAGGGA
CAGCAGAGATCCACTTTGGCGCCGGCTCGAGGGGGCCCGGGTGCAAAGATGGATAAAGTTTTAAACAGAG
AGGAATCTTTGCAGCTAATGGACCTTCTAGGTCTTGAAAGGAGTGGGAATTGGCTCCGGTGCCCGTCAGT
GGGCAGAGCG
